Addgene plasmid #162262: 6P0Q
Purpose: Baculovirus expression for structure determination
Depositing lab: Cheryl Arrowsmith. Depositing organization: University of Toronto.
Backbone
  Vector backbone: pNIC-CTHO
  Backbone manufacturer: Oxford SGC
  Vector type: Bacterial Expression
Growth in bacteria
  Bacterial resistance: Kanamycin, 50 μg/mL
  Growth temperature: 37°C
  Growth strain: DH5alpha
  Copy number: Low Copy
Gene/Insert
  Gene/Insert name: WDR12 (alt name: WDR12:PBC016-D02:C242831)
  Species: H. sapiens (human)
  Insert size (bp): 261
  Entrez Gene: WDR12 (a.k.a. YTM1)
  Promoter: T7
  Tag / fusion protein: TEV-6xHis (C terminal on insert)
  Cloning method: Ligation Independent Cloning
  Sequencing primers: 5′ T7; 3′ T7-term
Terms and licenses: Academic/Nonprofit Terms; Industry Terms: Not Available to Industry
Depositor comments: N-terminal tag AA:M. C-terminal tag AA:AENLYFQSHHHHHH. SGC Clone ID:WDR12:PBC016-D02:C242831. SGC Clone ID:http://www.thesgc.org/structures/6P0Q/
How to cite: 6P0Q was a gift from Cheryl Arrowsmith (Addgene plasmid # 162262 ; http://n2t.net/addgene:162262 ; RRID:Addgene_162262)
