[The description below was written by a language model from this plasmid's Addgene catalogue record and pLannotate feature annotations shown in this document.]
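Description:
6P0Q is a bacterial expression plasmid from a structural genomics collection, built on the pNIC-CTHO backbone, a pET-style T7 vector designed for ligation-independent cloning. It carries a 261 bp fragment of human WDR12 (also known as YTM1), a component of the PeBoW complex involved in 28S and 5.8S rRNA maturation and 60S ribosome formation. The plasmid name appears to correspond to the structure entry associated with the clone. The catalogue purpose line mentions baculovirus expression. However, the vector type, the backbone and every annotated feature point to T7-driven expression in E. coli, and no baculoviral elements are annotated, so that wording conflicts with the rest of the record.

The insert sits downstream of a T7 promoter with an adjacent lac operator and the phage T7 gene 10 ribosome binding site, and is followed by a T7 terminator. A plasmid-borne lacI gene under its own promoter provides repressor, so expression can be induced with IPTG in hosts that supply T7 RNA polymerase. The depositor describes a single added N-terminal methionine and a C-terminal TEV protease site followed by a 6xHis tag, which allows affinity purification and later tag removal. The automated annotation also reports short FLAG-like, His and solubility-tag fragments between the insert and the terminator. These probably reflect residual backbone tag sequence, and the record does not say whether they are translated.

Propagation relies on a ColE1/pBR322-type origin together with rop and bom, consistent with the low copy number listed. Selection is by kanamycin through an aminoglycoside phosphotransferase gene. An f1 origin and remnants of a tetracycline resistance gene are also present. The construct is intended for producing a WDR12 domain for structure determination.
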