Features (pLannotate 1.2.2; 20 found; start..end, strand, type, name):
     15..37      +  RBS            RBS: efficient ribosome binding site from bacteriophage T7 gene 10 (Olins and Rangwala, 1989)
     44..304     +  CDS            WDR12 (fragment): WDR12_HUMAN - Experimental evidence at protein level: Swiss-Prot protein existence level 1. Component of the PeBoW complex, which is required for maturation of 28S and 5.8S ribosomal RNAs and formation of the 60S ribosome. From Homo sapiens (Human).
    350..370     +  CDS            3xFLAG (fragment): three tandem FLAG® epitope tags
    420..437     +  CDS            9xHis (fragment): 9xHis affinity tag
    447..496     +  CDS            SET1 (fragment): solubility-enhancement tag derived from T7 phage gene 10B
    504..551     +  terminator     T7 terminator: transcription terminator for bacteriophage T7 RNA polymerase
    588..1016    +  rep_origin     f1 ori (sequence partly withheld): f1 bacteriophage origin of replication; arrow indicates direction of (+) strand synthesis
   1069..1126    +  promoter       AmpR promoter (fragment): bla
   1135..1950    -  CDS            KanR: aminoglycoside phosphotransferase; aph(3')-Ia; confers resistance to kanamycin in bacteria or G418 (Geneticin®) in eukaryotes
   2072..2660    +  rep_origin     ori: high-copy-number ColE1/pMB1/pBR322/pUC origin of replication
   2846..2985    -  misc_feature   bom: basis of mobility region from pBR322
   3087..3278    -  CDS            rop: Rop protein, which maintains plasmids at low copy number; rop
   3295..3675    +  CDS            YPB1_ECOLX: Protein predicted: Swiss-Prot protein existence level 4. From Escherichia coli.
   3747..4038    -  CDS            TcR (fragment): tetracycline efflux protein; tet; confers resistance to tetracycline
   4053..4074    -  protein_bind   CAP binding site: CAP binding activates transcription in the presence of cAMP. E. coli catabolite activator protein
   4087..5169    -  CDS            lacI: lac repressor; lacI; The lac repressor binds to the lac operator to inhibit transcription in E. coli. This inhibition can be relieved by adding lactose or isopropyl-β-D-thiogalactopyranoside (IPTG).
   5170..5247    -  promoter       lacI promoter: lacI
   5255..5534    -  CDS            TcR (fragment): tetracycline efflux protein; tet; confers resistance to tetracycline
   5556..5574    +  promoter       T7 promoter: promoter for bacteriophage T7 RNA polymerase
   5575..5599    +  protein_bind   lac operator: The lac repressor binds to the lac operator to inhibit transcription in E. coli. This inhibition can be relieved by adding lactose or isopropyl-β-D-thiogalactopyranoside (IPTG). lac repressor encoded by lacI
>Addgene plasmid #162262 | 6P0Q | addgene full sequence | sequence record 319829 | Addgene NGS Result
CCTCTAGAAATAATTTTGTTTAACCTTAAGAAGGAGATATACTATGGCTCAGCTCCAAACACGCTTCTAC
ACTGATAACAAGAAATATGCCGTAGATGATGTTCCCTTCTCAATCCCTGCTGCCTCTGAAATTGCCGACC
TTAGTAACATCATCAATAAACTACTAAAGGACAAAAATGAGTTCCACAAACATGTGGAGTTTGATTTCCT
TATTAAGGGCCAGTTTCTGCGAATGCCCTTGGACAAACACATGGAAATGGAGAACATCTCATCAGAAGAA
GTTGTGGAAATAGAATACGTGGAGGCAGAGAACCTCTACTTCCAATCGCACCATCATCACCACCATTGAT
ACAAGGATGACGACGATAAGTGAGGATCCGAATTCGAGCTCCGTCGACAAGCTTGCGGCCGCACTCGAGC
ACCACCACCACCACCACTGAGATCCGGCTGCTAACAAAGCCCGAAAGGAAGCTGAGTTGGCTGCTGCCAC
CGCTGAGCAATAACTAGCATAACCCCTTGGGGCCTCTAAACGGGTCTTGAGGGGTTTTTTGCTGAAAGGA
GGAACTATATCCGGATTGGCGAATGGG
[124 nt withheld, positions 588-711]
C
[91 nt withheld, positions 713-803]
A
[49 nt withheld, positions 805-853]
CCTTTGACGTTGGAGTCCACGTTCTTT
[37 nt withheld, positions 881-917]
ACCCTATCTCGGTCTATTCTTTTGATTTATAAGGGATTTTGCCGATTTCGGCCTATTGGTTAAAAAATGA
GCTGATTTAACAAAAATTTAACGCGAATTTTAACAAAATATTAACGCTTACAATTTAGGTGGCACTTTTC
GGGGAAATGTGCGCGGAACCCCTATTTGTTTATTTTTCTAAATACATTCAAATATGTATCCGCTCATGAA
TTAATTCTTAGAAAAACTCATCGAGCATCAAATGAAACTGCAATTTATTCATATCAGGATTATCAATACC
ATATTTTTGAAAAAGCCGTTTCTGTAATGAAGGAGAAAACTCACCGAGGCAGTTCCATAGGATGGCAAGA
TCCTGGTATCGGTCTGCGATTCCGACTCGTCCAACATCAATACAACCTATTAATTTCCCCTCGTCAAAAA
TAAGGTTATCAAGTGAGAAATCACCATGAGTGACGACTGAATCCGGTGAGAATGGCAAAAGTTTATGCAT
TTCTTTCCAGACTTGTTCAACAGGCCAGCCATTACGCTCGTCATCAAAATCACTCGCATCAACCAAACCG
TTATTCATTCGTGATTGCGCCTGAGCGAGACGAAATACGCGATCGCTGTTAAAAGGACAATTACAAACAG
GAATCGAATGCAACCGGCGCAGGAACACTGCCAGCGCATCAACAATATTTTCACCTGAATCAGGATATTC
TTCTAATACCTGGAATGCTGTTTTCCCGGGGATCGCAGTGGTGAGTAACCATGCATCATCAGGAGTACGG
ATAAAATGCTTGATGGTCGGAAGAGGCATAAATTCCGTCAGCCAGTTTAGTCTGACCATCTCATCTGTAA
CATCATTGGCAACGCTACCTTTGCCATGTTTCAGAAACAACTCTGGCGCATCGGGCTTCCCATACAATCG
ATAGATTGTCGCACCTGATTGCCCGACATTATCGCGAGCCCATTTATACCCATATAAATCAGCATCCATG
TTGGAATTTAATCGCGGCCTAGAGCAAGACGTTTCCCGTTGAATATGGCTCATAACACCCCTTGTATTAC
TGTTTATGTAAGCAGACAGTTTTATTGTTCATGACCAAAATCCCTTAACGTGAGTTTTCGTTCCACTGAG
CGTCAGACCCCGTAGAAAAGATCAAAGGATCTTCTTGAGATCCTTTTTTTCTGCGCGTAATCTGCTGCTT
GCAAACAAAAAAACCACCGCTACCAGCGGTGGTTTGTTTGCCGGATCAAGAGCTACCAACTCTTTTTCCG
AAGGTAACTGGCTTCAGCAGAGCGCAGATACCAAATACTGTCCTTCTAGTGTAGCCGTAGTTAGGCCACC
ACTTCAAGAACTCTGTAGCACCGCCTACATACCTCGCTCTGCTAATCCTGTTACCAGTGGCTGCTGCCAG
TGGCGATAAGTCGTGTCTTACCGGGTTGGACTCAAGACGATAGTTACCGGATAAGGCGCAGCGGTCGGGC
TGAACGGGGGGTTCGTGCACACAGCCCAGCTTGGAGCGAACGACCTACACCGAACTGAGATACCTACAGC
GTGAGCTATGAGAAAGCGCCACGCTTCCCGAAGGGAGAAAGGCGGACAGGTATCCGGTAAGCGGCAGGGT
CGGAACAGGAGAGCGCACGAGGGAGCTTCCAGGGGGAAACGCCTGGTATCTTTATAGTCCTGTCGGGTTT
CGCCACCTCTGACTTGAGCGTCGATTTTTGTGATGCTCGTCAGGGGGGCGGAGCCTATGGAAAAACGCCA
GCAACGCGGCCTTTTTACGGTTCCTGGCCTTTTGCTGGCCTTTTGCTCACATGTTCTTTCCTGCGTTATC
CCCTGATTCTGTGGATAACCGTATTACCGCCTTTGAGTGAGCTGATACCGCTCGCCGCAGCCGAACGACC
GAGCGCAGCGAGTCAGTGAGCGAGGAAGCGGAAGAGCGCCTGATGCGGTATTTTCTCCTTACGCATCTGT
GCGGTATTTCACACCGCAATGGTGCACTCTCAGTACAATCTGCTCTGATGCCGCATAGTTAAGCCAGTAT
ACACTCCGCTATCGCTACGTGACTGGGTCATGGCTGCGCCCCGACACCCGCCAACACCCGCTGACGCGCC
CTGACGGGCTTGTCTGCTCCCGGCATCCGCTTACAGACAAGCTGTGACCGTCTCCGGGAGCTGCATGTGT
CAGAGGTTTTCACCGTCATCACCGAAACGCGCGAGGCAGCTGCGGTAAAGCTCATCAGCGTGGTCGTGAA
GCGATTCACAGATGTCTGCCTGTTCATCCGCGTCCAGCTCGTTGAGTTTCTCCAGAAGCGTTAATGTCTG
GCTTCTGATAAAGCGGGCCATGTTAAGGGCGGTTTTTTCCTGTTTGGTCACTGATGCCTCCGTGTAAGGG
GGATTTCTGTTCATGGGGGTAATGATACCGATGAAACGAGAGAGGATGCTCACGATACGGGTTACTGATG
ATGAACATGCCCGGTTACTGGAACGTTGTGAGGGTAAACAACTGGCGGTATGGATGCGGCGGGACCAGAG
AAAAATCACTCAGGGTCAATGCCAGCGCTTCGTTAATACAGATGTAGGTGTTCCACAGGGTAGCCAGCAG
CATCCTGCGATGCAGATCCGGAACATAATGGTGCAGGGCGCTGACTTCCGCGTTTCCAGACTTTACGAAA
CACGGAAACCGAAGACCATTCATGTTGTTGCTCAGGTCGCAGACGTTTTGCAGCAGCAGTCGCTTCACGT
TCGCTCGCGTATCGGTGATTCATTCTGCTAACCAGTAAGGCAACCCCGCCAGCCTAGCCGGGTCCTCAAC
GACAGGAGCACGATCATGCGCACCCGTGGGGCCGCCATGCCGGCGATAATGGCCTGCTTCTCGCCGAAAC
GTTTGGTGGCGGGACCAGTGACGAAGGCTTGAGCGAGGGCGTGCAAGATTCCGAATACCGCAAGCGACAG
GCCGATCATCGTCGCGCTCCAGCGAAAGCGGTCCTCGCCGAAAATGACCCAGAGCGCTGCCGGCACCTGT
CCTACGAGTTGCATGATAAAGAAGACAGTCATAAGTGCGGCGACGATAGTCATGCCCCGCGCCCACCGGA
AGGAGCTGACTGGGTTGAAGGCTCTCAAGGGCATCGGTCGAGATCCCGGTGCCTAATGAGTGAGCTAACT
TACATTAATTGCGTTGCGCTCACTGCCCGCTTTCCAGTCGGGAAACCTGTCGTGCCAGCTGCATTAATGA
ATCGGCCAACGCGCGGGGAGAGGCGGTTTGCGTATTGGGCGCCAGGGTGGTTTTTCTTTTCACCAGTGAG
ACGGGCAACAGCTGATTGCCCTTCACCGCCTGGCCCTGAGAGAGTTGCAGCAAGCGGTCCACGCTGGTTT
GCCCCAGCAGGCGAAAATCCTGTTTGATGGTGGTTAACGGCGGGATATAACATGAGCTGTCTTCGGTATC
GTCGTATCCCACTACCGAGATATCCGCACCAACGCGCAGCCCGGACTCGGTAATGGCGCGCATTGCGCCC
AGCGCCATCTGATCGTTGGCAACCAGCATCGCAGTGGGAACGATGCCCTCATTCAGCATTTGCATGGTTT
GTTGAAAACCGGACATGGCACTCCAGTCGCCTTCCCGTTCCGCTATCGGCTGAATTTGATTGCGAGTGAG
ATATTTATGCCAGCCAGCCAGACGCAGACGCGCCGAGACAGAACTTAATGGGCCCGCTAACAGCGCGATT
TGCTGGTGACCCAATGCGACCAGATGCTCCACGCCCAGTCGCGTACCGTCTTCATGGGAGAAAATAATAC
TGTTGATGGGTGTCTGGTCAGAGACATCAAGAAATAACGCCGGAACATTAGTGCAGGCAGCTTCCACAGC
AATGGCATCCTGGTCATCCAGCGGATAGTTAATGATCAGCCCACTGACGCGTTGCGCGAGAAGATTGTGC
ACCGCCGCTTTACAGGCTTCGACGCCGCTTCGTTCTACCATCGACACCACCACGCTGGCACCCAGTTGAT
CGGCGCGAGATTTAATCGCCGCGACAATTTGCGACGGCGCGTGCAGGGCCAGACTGGAGGTGGCAACGCC
AATCAGCAACGACTGTTTGCCCGCCAGTTGTTGTGCCACGCGGTTGGGAATGTAATTCAGCTCCGCCATC
GCCGCTTCCACTTTTTCCCGCGTTTTCGCAGAAACGTGGCTGGCCTGGTTCACCACGCGGGAAACGGTCT
GATAAGAGACACCGGCATACTCTGCGACATCGTATAACGTTACTGGTTTCACATTCACCACCCTGAATTG
ACTCTCTTCCGGGCGCTATCATGCCATACCGCGAAAGGTTTTGCGCCATTCGATGGTGTCCGGGATCTCG
ACGCTCTCCCTTATGCGACTCCTGCATTAGGAAGCAGCCCAGTAGTAGGTTGAGGCCGTTGAGCACCGCC
GCCGCAAGGAATGGTGCATGCAAGGAGATGGCGCCCAACAGTCCCCCGGCCACGGGGCCTGCCACCATAC
CCACGCCGAAACAAGCGCTCATGAGCCCGAAGTGGCGAGCCCGATCTTCCCCATCGGTGATGTCGGCGAT
ATAGGCGCCAGCAACCGCACCTGTGGCGCCGGTGATGCCGGCCACGATGCGTCCGGCGTAGAGGATCGAG
ATCTCGATCCCGCGAAATTAATACGACTCACTATAGGGGAATTGTGAGCGGATAACAATTCC
