>Addgene plasmid #162262 | 6P0Q | depositor partial sequence | sequence record 314545 | Insert sequence
ATGGCTCAGCTCCAAACACGCTTCTACACTGATAACAAGAAATATGCCGTAGATGATGTTCCCTTCTCAA
TCCCTGCTGCCTCTGAAATTGCCGACCTTAGTAACATCATCAATAAACTACTAAAGGACAAAAATGAGTT
CCACAAACATGTGGAGTTTGATTTCCTTATTAAGGGCCAGTTTCTGCGAATGCCCTTGGACAAACACATG
GAAATGGAGAACATCTCATCAGAAGAAGTTGTGGAAATAGAATACGTGGAG
